>Addgene plasmid #215906 | pcDNA.5.1-FHS-TNRC6A-SD-S1332D/S1346D | addgene full sequence | sequence record 443703 | Addgene NGS Result
GACGGATCGGGAGATCTCCCGATCCCCTATGGTGCACTCTCAGTACAATCTGCTCTGATGCCGCATAGTT
AAGCCAGTATCTGCTCCCTGCTTGTGTGTTGGAGGTCGCTGAGTAGTGCGCGAGCAAAATTTAAGCTACA
ACAAGGCAAGGCTTGACCGACAATTGCATGAAGAATCTGCTTAGGGTTAGGCGTTTTGCGCTGCTTCGCG
ATGTACGGGCCAGATATACGCGTTGACATTGATTATTGACTAGTTATTAATAGTAATCAATTACGGGGTC
ATTAGTTCATAGCCCATATATGGAGTTCCGCGTTACATAACTTACGGTAAATGGCCCGCCTGGCTGACCG
CCCAACGACCCCCGCCCATTGACGTCAATAATGACGTATGTTCCCATAGTAACGCCAATAGGGACTTTCC
ATTGACGTCAATGGGTGGAGTATTTACGGTAAACTGCCCACTTGGCAGTACATCAAGTGTATCATATGCC
AAGTACGCCCCCTATTGACGTCAATGACGGTAAATGGCCCGCCTGGCATTATGCCCAGTACATGACCTTA
TGGGACTTTCCTACTTGGCAGTACATCTACGTATTAGTCATCGCTATTACCATGGTGATGCGGTTTTGGC
AGTACATCAATGGGCGTGGATAGCGGTTTGACTCACGGGGATTTCCAAGTCTCCACCCCATTGACGTCAA
TGGGAGTTTGTTTTGGCACCAAAATCAACGGGACTTTCCAAAATGTCGTAACAACTCCGCCCCATTGACG
CAAATGGGCGGTAGGCGTGTACGGTGGGAGGTCTATATAAGCAGAGCTCTCCCTATCAGTGATAGAGATC
TCCCTATCAGTGATAGAGATCGTCGACGAGCTCGTTTAGTGAACCGTCAGATCGCCTGGAGACGCCATCC
ACGCTGTTTTGACCTCCATAGAAGACACCGGGACCGATCCAGCCTCCGGACTCTAGCGTTTCCACCGCGG
TGGCGGCCGCCACCATGGATTACAAGGATGACGACGATAAGTACCCATACGATGTTCCAGATTACGCTTC
TATGGACGAGAAGACCACCGGCTGGCGGGGCGGCCACGTGGTGGAGGGCCTGGCCGGCGAGCTGGAGCAG
CTGCGGGCCAGGCTGGAGCACCACCCTCAGGGCCAGCGGGAGCCCTGCCCGGGCGGATCCCCACTCCATC
AGCCAGCCATGAAGTCTTTCCTTGACAATGTCATGCCCCACACTACACCTGAGCTGCAAAAAGGGCCATC
ACCAATAAATGCTTTCAGCAACTTCCCTATAGGCTTGAACTCAAACTTGAATGTAAATATGGATATGAAC
AGTATTAAAGAGCCACAGTCAAGACTAAGGAAGTGGACGACAGTGGACAGCATTTCTGTGAACACATCTT
TGGATCAAAACTCCAGCAAACATGGTGCTATTTCAAGTGGTTTCAGGCTGGAAGAGTCTCCATTTGTTCC
CTATGACTTTATGAACAGCAGTACTTCACCAGCCGATCCTCCAGGTTCAATAGGAGATGGCTGGCCACGT
GCCAAAGATCCTAACGGCTCTAGCAGTGTTAATTGGCCACCAGAATTTCGTCCTGGTGAGCCATGGAAAG
GTTATCCAAACATTGACCCTGAAACTGACCCTTACGTCACTCCTGGCAGTGTCATAAACAATCTTTCAAT
TAATACTGTGCGGGAAGTTGACCACCTCAGGGACAGGAACAGTGGGTCATCCTCATCCTTGAACACCACG
CTGCCTTCAACTAGTGCCTGGTCATCCATTCGTGCCTCCAACTACAACGTTCCCCTCAGCAGTACAGCAC
AAAGCACTTCAGCCAGAAATAGTGATTCCAAATTGACATGGTCTCCTGGTTCAGTTACAAACACCTCTCT
GGCTCATGAGCTGTGGAAGGTCCCTTTGCCACCTAAAAACATCACTGCTCCGTCCCGCCCACCTCCGGGA
CTGACTGGTCAGAAGCCACCCTTGTCTACGTGGGATAATTCTCCCCTTCGTATAGGTGGAGGATGGGGAA
ATTCTGACGCCAGATATACCCCAGGTTCCAGCTGGGGTGAGAGCAGCTCAGGGAGAATAACAAATTGGCT
TGTTCTAAAAAACCTTACACCTCAGATCGATGGCTCAACTCTGCGCACTCTGTGCATGCAGCACGGCCCG
CTGATCACATTCCACCTGAACCTCCCTCACGGAAATGCTCTGGTCCGCTACAGTTCAAAAGAAGAGGTAG
TGAAGGCACAAAAGTCTCTGCACATGTGTGTACTGGGGAATACTACTATTCTTGCTGAGTTTGCCAGTGA
AGAGGAGATCAGTCGTTTCTTTGCACAAAGCCAGTCTCTGACCCCTTCTCCCGGCTGGCAGTCTCTCGGG
TCCAGCCAGAGCCGGCTGGGCTCCCTCGACTGTTCCCACTCATTCTCCAGCCGGACCGATCTCAATCACT
GGAATGGTGCTGGGCTGTCGGGAACTAACTGTGGAGACCTTCACGGCACTTCACTCTGGGGGACCCCGCA
TTATTCCACAAGCCTGTGGGGTCCCCCAAGCAGCAGCGACCCCCGAGGAATTAGCAGCCCATCTCCCATT
AACGCTTTTCTTTCTGTTGACCACCTGGGTGGGGGTGGAGAGTCCATGTAACTCGAGGGGGGGCCCGGTA
CCTTAATTAATTAAGGTACCAGGTAAGTGTACCCAATTCGCCCTATAGTGAGTCGTATTACAATTCACTC
GAAACCCGCTGATCAGCCTCGACTGTGCCTTCTAGTTGCCAGCCATCTGTTGTTTGCCCCTCCCCCGTGC
CTTCCTTGACCCTGGAAGGTGCCACTCCCACTGTCCTTTCCTAATAAAATGAGGAAATTGCATCGCATTG
TCTGAGTAGGTGTCATTCTATTCTGGGGGGTGGGGTGGGGCAGGACAGCAAGGGGGAGGATTGGGAAGAC
AATAGCAGGCATGCTGGGGATGCGGTGGGCTCTATGGCTTCTGAGGCGGAAAGAACCAGCTGGGGCTCTA
GGGGGTATCCCC
[124 nt withheld, positions 3023-3146]
C
[91 nt withheld, positions 3148-3238]
AGGGTGATGGTTCACGTACCTAGAAGTTCCTATTCCGAAGTTCCTATTCTCTAGAAAGTATAGGAACTTC
CTTGGCCAAAAAGCCTGAACTCACCGCGACGTCTGTCGAGAAGTTTCTGATCGAAAAGTTCGACAGCGTC
TCCGACCTGATGCAGCTCTCGGAGGGCGAAGAATCTCGTGCTTTCAGCTTCGATGTAGGAGGGCGTGGAT
ATGTCCTGCGGGTAAATAGCTGCGCCGATGGTTTCTACAAAGATCGTTATGTTTATCGGCACTTTGCATC
GGCCGCGCTCCCGATTCCGGAAGTGCTTGACATTGGGGAATTCAGCGAGAGCCTGACCTATTGCATCTCC
CGCCGTGCACAGGGTGTCACGTTGCAAGACCTGCCTGAAACCGAACTGCCCGCTGTTCTGCAGCCGGTCG
CGGAGGCCATGGATGCGATCGCTGCGGCCGATCTTAGCCAGACGAGCGGGTTCGGCCCATTCGGACCGCA
AGGAATCGGTCAATACACTACATGGCGTGATTTCATATGCGCGATTGCTGATCCCCATGTGTATCACTGG
CAAACTGTGATGGACGACACCGTCAGTGCGTCCGTCGCGCAGGCTCTCGATGAGCTGATGCTTTGGGCCG
AGGACTGCCCCGAAGTCCGGCACCTCGTGCACGCGGATTTCGGCTCCAACAATGTCCTGACGGACAATGG
CCGCATAACAGCGGTCATTGACTGGAGCGAGGCGATGTTCGGGGATTCCCAATACGAGGTCGCCAACATC
TTCTTCTGGAGGCCGTGGTTGGCTTGTATGGAGCAGCAGACGCGCTACTTCGAGCGGAGGCATCCGGAGC
TTGCAGGATCGCCGCGGCTCCGGGCGTATATGCTCCGCATTGGTCTTGACCAACTCTATCAGAGCTTGGT
TGACGGCAATTTCGATGATGCAGCTTGGGCGCAGGGTCGATGCGACGCAATCGTCCGATCCGGAGCCGGG
ACTGTCGGGCGTACACAAATCGCCCGCAGAAGCGCGGCCGTCTGGACCGATGGCTGTGTAGAAGTACTCG
CCGATAGTGGAAACCGACGCCCCAGCACTCGTCCGAGGGCAAAGGAATAGCACGTACTACGAGATTTCGA
TTCCACCGCCGCCTTCTATGAAAGGTTGGGCTTCGGAATCGTTTTCCGGGACGCCGGCTGGATGATCCTC
CAGCGCGGGGATCTCATGCTGGAGTTCTTCGCCCACCCCAACTTGTTTATTGCAGCTTATAATGGTTACA
AATAAAGCAATAGCATCACAAATTTCACAAATAAAGCATTTTTTTCACTGCATTCTAGTTGTGGTTTGTC
CAAACTCATCAATGTATCTTATCATGTCTGTATACCGTCGACCTCTAGCTAGAGCTTGGCGTAATCATGG
TCATAGCTGTTTCCTGTGTGAAATTGTTATCCGCTCACAATTCCACACAACATACGAGCCGGAAGCATAA
AGTGTAAAGCCTGGGGTGCCTAATGAGTGAGCTAACTCACATTAATTGCGTTGCGCTCACTGCCCGCTTT
CCAGTCGGGAAACCTGTCGTGCCAGCTGCATTAATGAATCGGCCAACGCGCGGGGAGAGGCGGTTTGCGT
ATTGGGCGCTCTTCCGCTTCCTCGCTCACTGACTCGCTGCGCTCGGTCGTTCGGCTGCGGCGAGCGGTAT
CAGCTCACTCAAAGGCGGTAATACGGTTATCCACAGAATCAGGGGATAACGCAGGAAAGAACATGTGAGC
AAAAGGCCAGCAAAAGGCCAGGAACCGTAAAAAGGCCGCGTTGCTGGCGTTTTTCCATAGGCTCCGCCCC
CCTGACGAGCATCACAAAAATCGACGCTCAAGTCAGAGGTGGCGAAACCCGACAGGACTATAAAGATACC
AGGCGTTTCCCCCTGGAAGCTCCCTCGTGCGCTCTCCTGTTCCGACCCTGCCGCTTACCGGATACCTGTC
CGCCTTTCTCCCTTCGGGAAGCGTGGCGCTTTCTCATAGCTCACGCTGTAGGTATCTCAGTTCGGTGTAG
GTCGTTCGCTCCAAGCTGGGCTGTGTGCACGAACCCCCCGTTCAGCCCGACCGCTGCGCCTTATCCGGTA
ACTATCGTCTTGAGTCCAACCCGGTAAGACACGACTTATCGCCACTGGCAGCAGCCACTGGTAACAGGAT
TAGCAGAGCGAGGTATGTAGGCGGTGCTACAGAGTTCTTGAAGTGGTGGCCTAACTACGGCTACACTAGA
AGAACAGTATTTGGTATCTGCGCTCTGCTGAAGCCAGTTACCTTCGGAAAAAGAGTTGGTAGCTCTTGAT
CCGGCAAACAAACCACCGCTGGTAGCGGTGGTTTTTTTGTTTGCAAGCAGCAGATTACGCGCAGAAAAAA
AGGATCTCAAGAAGATCCTTTGATCTTTTCTACGGGGTCTGACGCTCAGTGGAACGAAAACTCACGTTAA
GGGATTTTGGTCATGAGATTATCAAAAAGGATCTTCACCTAGATCCTTTTAAATTAAAAATGAAGTTTTA
AATCAATCTAAAGTATATATGAGTAAACTTGGTCTGACAGTTACCAATGCTTAATCAGTGAGGCACCTAT
CTCAGCGATCTGTCTATTTCGTTCATCCATAGTTGCCTGACTCCCCGTCGTGTAGATAACTACGATACGG
GAGGGCTTACCATCTGGCCCCAGTGCTGCAATGATACCGCGAGACCCACGCTCACCGGCTCCAGATTTAT
CAGCAATAAACCAGCCAGCCGGAAGGGCCGAGCGCAGAAGTGGTCCTGCAACTTTATCCGCCTCCATCCA
GTCTATTAATTGTTGCCGGGAAGCTAGAGTAAGTAGTTCGCCAGTTAATAGTTTGCGCAACGTTGTTGCC
ATTGCTACAGGCATCGTGGTGTCACGCTCGTCGTTTGGTATGGCTTCATTCAGCTCCGGTTCCCAACGAT
CAAGGCGAGTTACATGATCCCCCATGTTGTGCAAAAAAGCGGTTAGCTCCTTCGGTCCTCCGATCGTTGT
CAGAAGTAAGTTGGCCGCAGTGTTATCACTCATGGTTATGGCAGCACTGCATAATTCTCTTACTGTCATG
CCATCCGTAAGATGCTTTTCTGTGACTGGTGAGTACTCAACCAAGTCATTCTGAGAATAGTGTATGCGGC
GACCGAGTTGCTCTTGCCCGGCGTCAATACGGGATAATACCGCGCCACATAGCAGAACTTTAAAAGTGCT
CATCATTGGAAAACGTTCTTCGGGGCGAAAACTCTCAAGGATCTTACCGCTGTTGAGATCCAGTTCGATG
TAACCCACTCGTGCACCCAACTGATCTTCAGCATCTTTTACTTTCACCAGCGTTTCTGGGTGAGCAAAAA
CAGGAAGGCAAAATGCCGCAAAAAAGGGAATAAGGGCGACACGGAAATGTTGAATACTCATACTCTTCCT
TTTTCAATATTATTGAAGCATTTATCAGGGTTATTGTCTCATGAGCGGATACATATTTGAATGTATTTAG
AAAAATAAACAAATAGGGGTTCCGCGCACATTTCCCCGAAAAGTGCCACCTGACGTC
Features (pLannotate 1.2.2; 27 found; start..end, strand, type, name):
     28..80      -  misc_feature   bom (fragment): basis of mobility region from pBR322
    235..614     +  enhancer       CMV enhancer: human cytomegalovirus immediate early enhancer
    615..818     +  promoter       CMV promoter: human cytomegalovirus (CMV) immediate early promoter
    820..839     +  promoter       PLtetO-1 promoter (fragment): modified phage lambda PL promoter with tet operator sites (Lutz and Bujard, 1997)
    841..860     +  promoter       PLtetO-1 promoter (fragment): modified phage lambda PL promoter with tet operator sites (Lutz and Bujard, 1997)
    868..901     +  promoter       TRE3GV promoter (fragment): 3rd-generation Tet-responsive promoter that can be activated by binding of Tet-On® 3G, optimized for retroviral and lentiviral vectors
    971..990     +  misc_feature   MCS (fragment): pBluescript multiple cloning site
    998..1021    +  CDS            3xFLAG (fragment): three tandem FLAG® epitope tags
   1022..1049    +  CDS            3xHA (fragment): three tandem HA epitope tags
   1052..1165    +  CDS            SBP: streptavidin-binding peptide selected from a peptide library; binds streptavidin with nanomolar affinity (Keefe et al., 2001)
   1154..2638    +  CDS            Tnrc6a (fragment): TNR6A_MOUSE - Also known as Kiaa1460. Experimental evidence at protein level: Swiss-Prot protein existence level 1. Plays a role in RNA-mediated gene silencing by both micro- RNAs (miRNAs) and short interfering RNAs (siRNAs) (PubMed:22187428). Required for miRNA-dependent repression of translation and for siRNA- dependent endonucleolytic cleavage of complementary mRNAs by argonaute family proteins (PubMed:22187428). As a scaffolding protein, associates with argonaute proteins bound to partially complementary mRNAs, and can simultaneously recruit CCR4-NOT and PAN deadenylase complexes (By simil
   2642..2662    +  misc_feature   MCS (fragment): pBluescript multiple cloning site
   2702..2720    -  promoter       T7 promoter: promoter for bacteriophage T7 RNA polymerase
   2753..2977    +  polyA_signal   bGH poly(A) signal: bovine growth hormone polyadenylation signal
   2981..3002    +  promoter       SV40 promoter (fragment): SV40 enhancer and early promoter
   3023..3256    +  rep_origin     f1 ori (fragment) (sequence partly withheld): f1 bacteriophage origin of replication; arrow indicates direction of (+) strand synthesis
   3261..3308    +  protein_bind   FRT: FLP-mediated recombination occurs in the 8-bp core sequence TCTAGAAA (Turan and Bode, 2011). FLP recombinase from the Saccharomyces cerevisiae 2μ plasmid
   3316..4338    +  CDS            HygR: aminoglycoside phosphotransferase from E. coli; aph(4)-Ia; confers resistance to hygromycin
   4348..4473    +  CDS            ble (fragment): BLE_KLEPN - Experimental evidence at protein level: Swiss-Prot protein existence level 1. Binding protein with a strong affinity to the bleomycin family of antibiotics. Binds to CL990; an antimitotic-antibiotic compound. From Klebsiella pneumoniae.
   4468..4589    +  polyA_signal   SV40 poly(A) signal: SV40 polyadenylation signal
   4662..4678    -  protein_bind   lac operator: The lac repressor binds to the lac operator to inhibit transcription in E. coli. This inhibition can be relieved by adding lactose or isopropyl-β-D-thiogalactopyranoside (IPTG). lac repressor encoded by lacI
   4686..4716    -  promoter       lac promoter: promoter for the E. coli lac operon
   4731..4752    -  protein_bind   CAP binding site: CAP binding activates transcription in the presence of cAMP. E. coli catabolite activator protein
   4765..4857    -  CDS            lacI (fragment): lac repressor; lacI; The lac repressor binds to the lac operator to inhibit transcription in E. coli. This inhibition can be relieved by adding lactose or isopropyl-β-D-thiogalactopyranoside (IPTG).
   5040..5628    -  rep_origin     ori: high-copy-number ColE1/pMB1/pBR322/pUC origin of replication
   5799..6659    -  CDS            AmpR: β-lactamase; bla; confers resistance to ampicillin, carbenicillin, and related antibiotics
   6660..6764    -  promoter       AmpR promoter: bla
