[The description below was written by a language model from this plasmid's Addgene catalogue record and pLannotate feature annotations shown in this document.]
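Description:
pcDNA.5.1-FHS-TNRC6A-SD-S1332D/S1346D is a mammalian expression plasmid built on the pcDNA5/FRT/TO backbone. It is maintained in E. coli through a high-copy ColE1/pUC-type origin and an ampicillin resistance gene (AmpR) with its own promoter. Expression in mammalian cells is driven by the CMV immediate-early enhancer and promoter. Two short tet operator matches sit just downstream of the promoter, so transcription can be repressed in cells expressing the Tet repressor and induced with tetracycline or doxycycline; in cells without the repressor the promoter acts constitutively. The transcript ends at the bGH polyadenylation signal. Further downstream, an FRT site directly precedes a hygromycin resistance coding sequence and an SV40 poly(A) signal. This arrangement is designed for FLP-mediated integration into a host line carrying a matching FRT site, where recombination supplies what HygR needs for expression and allows selection of isogenic stable lines.

The insert encodes the C-terminal silencing domain of human TNRC6A (GW182), residues 1224–1709, with serine-to-aspartate substitutions at positions 1332 and 1346. It carries an N-terminal Flag-HA-SBP tag: single Flag and HA epitopes, which the annotation reports as fragments of the triple-tag references, followed by a streptavidin-binding peptide. The automated annotation matched the coding region to the mouse orthologue, but the catalogue record gives the species as human. TNRC6A is a scaffold in miRNA-mediated silencing that recruits deadenylase complexes, and the associated publication examines phosphorylated residues in its C-terminal region and their effect on binding to the CCR4-NOT complex. The aspartate substitutions are therefore most plausibly phosphomimetic, and the tags suit detection and affinity pull-down of interacting partners.
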