Addgene plasmid #215906: pcDNA.5.1-FHS-TNRC6A-SD-S1332D/S1346D
Purpose: Expression of TNRC6A-silencing domain (SD) with S1332D/S1346D mutation
Depositing lab: Kumiko Ui-Tei. Depositing organization: The University of Tokyo. Publication: Identification of Phosphorylated Amino Acids in Human TNRC6A C-Terminal Region and Their Effects on the Interaction with the CCR4-NOT Complex. Munakata F, Suzawa M, Ui-Tei K. Genes (Basel). 2021 Feb 13;12(2):271. doi: 10.3390/genes12020271. PubMed 33668648.
Backbone
  Vector backbone: pcDNA5/FRT/TO
  Vector type: Mammalian Expression
Growth in bacteria
  Bacterial resistance: Ampicillin, 100 μg/mL
  Growth temperature: 37°C
  Growth strain: DH5alpha
  Copy number: High Copy
Gene/Insert
  Gene/Insert name: TNRC6A
  Species: H. sapiens (human)
  Mutation: contain aa1224-1709, S1332D, S1346D
  Entrez Gene: TNRC6A (a.k.a. CAGH26, FAME6, GW1, GW182, TNRC6)
  Tag / fusion protein: Flag-HA-SBP (N terminal on insert)
  Cloning method: Restriction Enzyme; 5′ cloning site Unknown (unknown if destroyed)
Terms and licenses: Academic/Nonprofit Terms; Industry Terms: Not Available to Industry
How to cite: pcDNA.5.1-FHS-TNRC6A-SD-S1332D/S1346D was a gift from Kumiko Ui-Tei (Addgene plasmid # 215906 ; http://n2t.net/addgene:215906 ; RRID:Addgene_215906)
