>Addgene plasmid #215906 | pcDNA.5.1-FHS-TNRC6A-SD-S1332D/S1346D | depositor partial sequence | sequence record 440649 | pcDNA.5.1-FHS-TNRC6A-SD-S1332D/S1346D sequence 1464 bps
ATGCCACTCCATCAGCCAGCCATGAAGTCTTTCCTTGACAATGTCATGCCCCACACTACACCTGAGCTGC
AAAAAGGGCCATCACCAATAAATGCTTTCAGCAACTTCCCTATAGGCTTGAACTCAAACTTGAATGTAAA
TATGGATATGAACAGTATTAAAGAGCCACAGTCAAGACTAAGGAAGTGGACGACAGTGGACAGCATTTCT
GTGAACACATCTTTGGATCAAAACTCCAGCAAACATGGTGCTATTTCAAGTGGTTTCAGGCTGGAAGAGT
CTCCATTTGTTCCCTATGACTTTATGAACAGCAGTACTTCACCAGCCGATCCTCCAGGTTCAATAGGAGA
TGGCTGGCCACGTGCCAAAGATCCTAACGGCTCTAGCAGTGTTAATTGGCCACCAGAATTTCGTCCTGGT
GAGCCATGGAAAGGTTATCCAAACATTGACCCTGAAACTGACCCTTACGTCACTCCTGGCAGTGTCATAA
ACAATCTTTCAATTAATACTGTGCGGGAAGTTGACCACCTCAGGGACAGGAACAGTGGGTCATCCTCATC
CTTGAACACCACGCTGCCTTCAACTAGTGCCTGGTCATCCATTCGTGCCTCCAACTACAACGTTCCCCTC
AGCAGTACAGCACAAAGCACTTCAGCCAGAAATAGTGATTCCAAATTGACATGGTCTCCTGGTTCAGTTA
CAAACACCTCTCTGGCTCATGAGCTGTGGAAGGTCCCTTTGCCACCTAAAAACATCACTGCTCCGTCCCG
CCCACCTCCGGGACTGACTGGTCAGAAGCCACCCTTGTCTACGTGGGATAATTCTCCCCTTCGTATAGGT
GGAGGATGGGGAAATTCTGACGCCAGATATACCCCAGGTTCCAGCTGGGGTGAGAGCAGCTCAGGGAGAA
TAACAAATTGGCTTGTTCTAAAAAACCTTACACCTCAGATCGATGGCTCAACTCTGCGCACTCTGTGCAT
GCAGCACGGCCCGCTGATCACATTCCACCTGAACCTCCCTCACGGAAATGCTCTGGTCCGCTACAGTTCA
AAAGAAGAGGTAGTGAAGGCACAAAAGTCTCTGCACATGTGTGTACTGGGGAACACTACTATTCTTGCTG
AGTTTGCCAGTGAAGAGGAGATCAGTCGTTTCTTTGCACAAAGCCAGTCTCTGACCCCTTCTCCCGGCTG
GCAGTCTCTCGGGTCCAGCCAGAGCCGGCTGGGCTCCCTCGACTGTTCCCACTCATTCTCCAGCCGGACC
GATCTCAATCACTGGAATGGTGCTGGGCTGTCGGGAACTAACTGTGGAGACCTTCACGGCACTTCACTCT
GGGGGACCCCGCATTATTCCACAAGCCTGTGGGGTCCCCCAAGCAGCAGCGACCCCCGAGGAATTAGCAG
CCCATCTCCCATTAACGCTTTTCTTTCTGTTGACCACCTGGGTGGGGGTGGAGAGTCCATGTAA
